Addgene plasmid #42083: proE-cad670-Luc
Depositing lab: Kumiko Ui-Tei. Publication: E-cadherin is transcriptionally activated via suppression of ZEB1 transcriptional repressor by small RNA-mediated gene silencing. Mazda M, Nishi K, Naito Y, Ui-Tei K. PLoS One. 2011;6(12):e28688. doi: 10.1371/journal.pone.0028688. Epub 2011 Dec 21. PubMed 22205962.
Backbone
  Vector backbone: pGL3-Basic
  Backbone manufacturer: Promega
  Backbone size w/o insert (bp): 4807
  Total vector size (bp): 5569
  Vector type: Mammalian Expression, Luciferase
Growth in bacteria
  Bacterial resistance: Ampicillin, 100 μg/mL
  Growth temperature: 37°C
  Growth strain: DH5alpha
  Copy number: High Copy
Gene/Insert
  Gene/Insert name: E-cadherin (alt name: CDH1)
  Species: H. sapiens (human)
  Insert size (bp): 762
  Mutation: contains E-cadherin promoter region from -670 to +92
  GenBank ID: NM_004360
  Entrez Gene: CDH1 (a.k.a. Arc-1, BCDS1, CD324, CDHE, ECAD, LCAM, UVO)
  Promoter: E-cadherin
  Cloning method: Restriction Enzyme; 5′ cloning site BglII (not destroyed); 3′ cloning site HindIII (not destroyed)
  Sequencing primers: 5′ CTAGCAAAATAGGCTGTCCC
Terms and licenses: Academic/Nonprofit Terms; Industry Terms: Not Available to Industry
How to cite: proE-cad670-Luc was a gift from Kumiko Ui-Tei (Addgene plasmid # 42083 ; http://n2t.net/addgene:42083 ; RRID:Addgene_42083)
