[The description below was written by a language model from this plasmid's Addgene catalogue record and pLannotate feature annotations shown in this document.]
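Description:
proE-cad670-Luc is a promoter-reporter plasmid built on the promoterless pGL3-Basic luciferase backbone, intended for transient transfection into mammalian cells. A 762 bp fragment of the human E-cadherin (CDH1) promoter, spanning positions -670 to +92, was inserted between the BglII and HindIII sites, both of which are retained. This places it directly upstream of the firefly luciferase (luc+) coding sequence. Because the backbone supplies no eukaryotic promoter or enhancer of its own, luciferase output depends on the transcriptional activity of the cloned CDH1 fragment. The reporter transcript is terminated by the SV40 late polyadenylation signal downstream of luc+. A synthetic poly(A) signal and an RNA polymerase II transcriptional pause site sit upstream of the insert, where they limit read-through transcription from the vector and so reduce background signal.

The total size is 5,569 bp. In bacteria the plasmid is maintained at high copy from a ColE1/pUC-type origin and selected with ampicillin through the β-lactamase gene and its native promoter. An f1 origin is also present and allows single-stranded DNA production. The automated annotation reports short fragments of human open reading frames within the promoter region, along with partial large T antigen, TcR and lacZα matches in the backbone. These are best read as incidental similarity hits or vector remnants rather than functional elements.

The associated publication concerns transcriptional activation of E-cadherin when the ZEB1 repressor is suppressed by small RNA-mediated silencing. This is consistent with using the construct in luciferase assays to measure how such factors affect CDH1 promoter activity.
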