Features (pLannotate 1.2.2; 13 found; start..end, strand, type, name):
     62..145     -  CDS            C14orf178 (fragment): CN178_HUMAN - Experimental evidence at transcript level: Swiss-Prot protein existence level 2. From Homo sapiens (Human).
    220..369     -  CDS            C9orf85 (fragment): CI085_HUMAN - Experimental evidence at protein level: Swiss-Prot protein existence level 1. From Homo sapiens (Human).
    839..2491    +  CDS            luciferase: firefly luciferase; luc+; enhanced luc+ version of the luciferase gene
   2532..2653    -  polyA_signal   SV40 poly(A) signal: SV40 polyadenylation signal
   2676..2744    -  CDS            large T antigen (fragment): large T antigen from SV40 (simian virus 40)
   2760..2892    +  CDS            TcR (fragment): tetracycline efflux protein; tet; confers resistance to tetracycline
   3072..3660    -  rep_origin     ori: high-copy-number ColE1/pMB1/pBR322/pUC origin of replication
   3831..4691    -  CDS            AmpR: β-lactamase; bla; confers resistance to ampicillin, carbenicillin, and related antibiotics
   4692..4796    -  promoter       AmpR promoter: bla
   4823..5251    +  rep_origin     f1 ori (sequence partly withheld): f1 bacteriophage origin of replication; arrow indicates direction of (+) strand synthesis
   5283..5350    -  CDS            lacZα (fragment): LacZα fragment of β-galactosidase; lacZ fragment
   5409..5457    +  polyA_signal   poly(A) signal: synthetic polyadenylation signal
   5471..5562    +  misc_feature   pause site: RNA polymerase II transcriptional pause signal from the human α2 globin gene
>Addgene plasmid #42083 | proE-cad670-Luc | depositor full sequence | sequence record 56824 | proE-cad670-Luc sequence 5569 bps
GGTACCGAGCTCTTACGCGTGCTAGCCCGGGCTCGAGATCTGGCTGCTAGCTCAGTGGCTCATGGCTCAC
ACCTGAAATCCTAGCACTTTGGGAGGCCAAGGCAGGAGGATCGCTTCAGCCCAGGAGTTCGAGACCAGGC
TGGGCAATACAGGGAGACACAGCGCCCCCACTGCCCCTGTCCGCCCCGACTTGTCTCTCTACAAAAAGGC
AAAAGAAAAAAAAATTAGCCTTGCGTGGTGGTGTGCACCTGTACTCCCAGCTACTAGAGAGGCTGGGGCC
AGAGGACCGCTTGAGCCCAGGAGTTCGAGGCTGCAGTGAGCTGTGATCGCACCACTGCACTCCAGCTTGG
GTGAAAGAGTGAGACCCCATCTCCAAAACGAACAAACAAAAAATCCCAAAAAACAAAAGAACTCAGCCAA
GTGTAAAAGCCCTTTCTGATCCCAGGTCTTAGTGAGCCACCGGCGGGGCTGGGATTCGAACCCAGTGGAA
TCAGAACCGTGCAGGTCCCATAACCCACCTAGACCCTAGCAACTCCAGGCTAGAGGGTCACCGCGTCTAT
GCGAGGCCGGGTGGGCGGGCCGTCAGCTCCGCCCTGGGGAGGGGTCCGCGCTGCTGATTGGCTGTGGCCG
GCAGGTGAACCCTCAGCCAATCAGCGGTACGGGGGGCGGTGCCTCCGGGGCTCACCTGGCTGCAGCCACG
CACCCCCTCTCAGTGGCGTCGGAACTGCAAAGCACCTGTGAGCTTGCGGAAGTCAGTTCAGACTCCAGCC
CGCTCCAGCCCGGCCCGACCCGACCGCACCCGGAAGCTTGGCATTCCGGTACTGTTGGTAAAGCCACCAT
GGAAGACGCCAAAAACATAAAGAAAGGCCCGGCGCCATTCTATCCGCTGGAAGATGGAACCGCTGGAGAG
CAACTGCATAAGGCTATGAAGAGATACGCCCTGGTTCCTGGAACAATTGCTTTTACAGATGCACATATCG
AGGTGGACATCACTTACGCTGAGTACTTCGAAATGTCCGTTCGGTTGGCAGAAGCTATGAAACGATATGG
GCTGAATACAAATCACAGAATCGTCGTATGCAGTGAAAACTCTCTTCAATTCTTTATGCCGGTGTTGGGC
GCGTTATTTATCGGAGTTGCAGTTGCGCCCGCGAACGACATTTATAATGAACGTGAATTGCTCAACAGTA
TGGGCATTTCGCAGCCTACCGTGGTGTTCGTTTCCAAAAAGGGGTTGCAAAAAATTTTGAACGTGCAAAA
AAAGCTCCCAATCATCCAAAAAATTATTATCATGGATTCTAAAACGGATTACCAGGGATTTCAGTCGATG
TACACGTTCGTCACATCTCATCTACCTCCCGGTTTTAATGAATACGATTTTGTGCCAGAGTCCTTCGATA
GGGACAAGACAATTGCACTGATCATGAACTCCTCTGGATCTACTGGTCTGCCTAAAGGTGTCGCTCTGCC
TCATAGAACTGCCTGCGTGAGATTCTCGCATGCCAGAGATCCTATTTTTGGCAATCAAATCATTCCGGAT
ACTGCGATTTTAAGTGTTGTTCCATTCCATCACGGTTTTGGAATGTTTACTACACTCGGATATTTGATAT
GTGGATTTCGAGTCGTCTTAATGTATAGATTTGAAGAAGAGCTGTTTCTGAGGAGCCTTCAGGATTACAA
GATTCAAAGTGCGCTGCTGGTGCCAACCCTATTCTCCTTCTTCGCCAAAAGCACTCTGATTGACAAATAC
GATTTATCTAATTTACACGAAATTGCTTCTGGTGGCGCTCCCCTCTCTAAGGAAGTCGGGGAAGCGGTTG
CCAAGAGGTTCCATCTGCCAGGTATCAGGCAAGGATATGGGCTCACTGAGACTACATCAGCTATTCTGAT
TACACCCGAGGGGGATGATAAACCGGGCGCGGTCGGTAAAGTTGTTCCATTTTTTGAAGCGAAGGTTGTG
GATCTGGATACCGGGAAAACGCTGGGCGTTAATCAAAGAGGCGAACTGTGTGTGAGAGGTCCTATGATTA
TGTCCGGTTATGTAAACAATCCGGAAGCGACCAACGCCTTGATTGACAAGGATGGATGGCTACATTCTGG
AGACATAGCTTACTGGGACGAAGACGAACACTTCTTCATCGTTGACCGCCTGAAGTCTCTGATTAAGTAC
AAAGGCTATCAGGTGGCTCCCGCTGAATTGGAATCCATCTTGCTCCAACACCCCAACATCTTCGACGCAG
GTGTCGCAGGTCTTCCCGACGATGACGCCGGTGAACTTCCCGCCGCCGTTGTTGTTTTGGAGCACGGAAA
GACGATGACGGAAAAAGAGATCGTGGATTACGTCGCCAGTCAAGTAACAACCGCGAAAAAGTTGCGCGGA
GGAGTTGTGTTTGTGGACGAAGTACCGAAAGGTCTTACCGGAAAACTCGACGCAAGAAAAATCAGAGAGA
TCCTCATAAAGGCCAAGAAGGGCGGAAAGATCGCCGTGTAATTCTAGAGTCGGGGCGGCCGGCCGCTTCG
AGCAGACATGATAAGATACATTGATGAGTTTGGACAAACCACAACTAGAATGCAGTGAAAAAAATGCTTT
ATTTGTGAAATTTGTGATGCTATTGCTTTATTTGTAACCATTATAAGCTGCAATAAACAAGTTAACAACA
ACAATTGCATTCATTTTATGTTTCAGGTTCAGGGGGAGGTGTGGGAGGTTTTTTAAAGCAAGTAAAACCT
CTACAAATGTGGTAAAATCGATAAGGATCCGTCGACCGATGCCCTTGAGAGCCTTCAACCCAGTCAGCTC
CTTCCGGTGGGCGCGGGGCATGACTATCGTCGCCGCACTTATGACTGTCTTCTTTATCATGCAACTCGTA
GGACAGGTGCCGGCAGCGCTCTTCCGCTTCCTCGCTCACTGACTCGCTGCGCTCGGTCGTTCGGCTGCGG
CGAGCGGTATCAGCTCACTCAAAGGCGGTAATACGGTTATCCACAGAATCAGGGGATAACGCAGGAAAGA
ACATGTGAGCAAAAGGCCAGCAAAAGGCCAGGAACCGTAAAAAGGCCGCGTTGCTGGCGTTTTTCCATAG
GCTCCGCCCCCCTGACGAGCATCACAAAAATCGACGCTCAAGTCAGAGGTGGCGAAACCCGACAGGACTA
TAAAGATACCAGGCGTTTCCCCCTGGAAGCTCCCTCGTGCGCTCTCCTGTTCCGACCCTGCCGCTTACCG
GATACCTGTCCGCCTTTCTCCCTTCGGGAAGCGTGGCGCTTTCTCATAGCTCACGCTGTAGGTATCTCAG
TTCGGTGTAGGTCGTTCGCTCCAAGCTGGGCTGTGTGCACGAACCCCCCGTTCAGCCCGACCGCTGCGCC
TTATCCGGTAACTATCGTCTTGAGTCCAACCCGGTAAGACACGACTTATCGCCACTGGCAGCAGCCACTG
GTAACAGGATTAGCAGAGCGAGGTATGTAGGCGGTGCTACAGAGTTCTTGAAGTGGTGGCCTAACTACGG
CTACACTAGAAGAACAGTATTTGGTATCTGCGCTCTGCTGAAGCCAGTTACCTTCGGAAAAAGAGTTGGT
AGCTCTTGATCCGGCAAACAAACCACCGCTGGTAGCGGTGGTTTTTTTGTTTGCAAGCAGCAGATTACGC
GCAGAAAAAAAGGATCTCAAGAAGATCCTTTGATCTTTTCTACGGGGTCTGACGCTCAGTGGAACGAAAA
CTCACGTTAAGGGATTTTGGTCATGAGATTATCAAAAAGGATCTTCACCTAGATCCTTTTAAATTAAAAA
TGAAGTTTTAAATCAATCTAAAGTATATATGAGTAAACTTGGTCTGACAGTTACCAATGCTTAATCAGTG
AGGCACCTATCTCAGCGATCTGTCTATTTCGTTCATCCATAGTTGCCTGACTCCCCGTCGTGTAGATAAC
TACGATACGGGAGGGCTTACCATCTGGCCCCAGTGCTGCAATGATACCGCGAGACCCACGCTCACCGGCT
CCAGATTTATCAGCAATAAACCAGCCAGCCGGAAGGGCCGAGCGCAGAAGTGGTCCTGCAACTTTATCCG
CCTCCATCCAGTCTATTAATTGTTGCCGGGAAGCTAGAGTAAGTAGTTCGCCAGTTAATAGTTTGCGCAA
CGTTGTTGCCATTGCTACAGGCATCGTGGTGTCACGCTCGTCGTTTGGTATGGCTTCATTCAGCTCCGGT
TCCCAACGATCAAGGCGAGTTACATGATCCCCCATGTTGTGCAAAAAAGCGGTTAGCTCCTTCGGTCCTC
CGATCGTTGTCAGAAGTAAGTTGGCCGCAGTGTTATCACTCATGGTTATGGCAGCACTGCATAATTCTCT
TACTGTCATGCCATCCGTAAGATGCTTTTCTGTGACTGGTGAGTACTCAACCAAGTCATTCTGAGAATAG
TGTATGCGGCGACCGAGTTGCTCTTGCCCGGCGTCAATACGGGATAATACCGCGCCACATAGCAGAACTT
TAAAAGTGCTCATCATTGGAAAACGTTCTTCGGGGCGAAAACTCTCAAGGATCTTACCGCTGTTGAGATC
CAGTTCGATGTAACCCACTCGTGCACCCAACTGATCTTCAGCATCTTTTACTTTCACCAGCGTTTCTGGG
TGAGCAAAAACAGGAAGGCAAAATGCCGCAAAAAAGGGAATAAGGGCGACACGGAAATGTTGAATACTCA
TACTCTTCCTTTTTCAATATTATTGAAGCATTTATCAGGGTTATTGTCTCATGAGCGGATACATATTTGA
ATGTATTTAGAAAAATAAACAAATAGGGGTTCCGCGCACATTTCCCCGAAAAGTGCCACCTG
[124 nt withheld, positions 4823-4946]
C
[91 nt withheld, positions 4948-5038]
A
[49 nt withheld, positions 5040-5088]
CCTTTGACGTTGGAGTCCACGTTCTTT
[37 nt withheld, positions 5116-5152]
ACCCTATCTCGGTCTATTCTTTTGATTTATAAGGGATTTTGCCGATTTCGGCCTATTGGTTAAAAAATGA
GCTGATTTAACAAAAATTTAACGCGAATTTTAACAAAATATTAACGCTTACAATTTGCCATTCGCCATTC
AGGCTGCGCAACTGTTGGGAAGGGCGATCGGTGCGGGCCTCTTCGCTATTACGCCAGCCCAAGCTACCAT
GATAAGTAAGTAATATTAAGGTACGGGAGGTACTTGGAGCGGCCGCAATAAAATATCTTTATTTTCATTA
CATCTGTGTGTTGGTTTTTTGTGTGAATCGATAGTACTAACATACGCTCTCCATCAAAACAAAACGAAAC
AAAACAAACTAGCAAAATAGGCTGTCCCCAGTGCAAGTGCAGGTGCCAGAACATTTCTCTATCGATA
