>Addgene plasmid #42083 | proE-cad670-Luc | addgene partial sequence | sequence record 59646 | LucNrev 5'-CCTTATGCAGTTGCTCTCC-3'
ATGGCGCCGGGCCTTTCTTTATGTTTTTGGCGTCTTCCATGGTGGCTTTACCAACAGTACCGGAATGCCA
AGCTTCCGGGTGCGGTCGGGTCGGGCCGGGCTGGAGCGGGCTGGAGTCTGAACTGACTTCCGCAAGCTCA
CAGGTGCTTTGCAGTTCCGACGCCACTGAGAGGGGGTGCGTGGCTGCAGCCAGGTGAGCCCCGGAGGCAC
CGCCCCCCGTACCGCTGATTGGCTGAGGGTTCACCTGCCGGCCACAGCCAATCAGCAGCGCGGACCCCTC
CCCAGGGCGGAGCTGACGGCCCGCCCACCCGGCCTCGCATAGACGCGGTGACCCTCTAGCCTGGAGTTGC
TAGGGTCTAGGTGGGTTATGGGACCTGCACGGTTCTGATTCCACTGGGTTCGAATCCCAGCCCCGCCGGT
GGCTCACTAAGACCTGGGATCAGAAAGGGCTTTTACACTTGGCTGAGTTCTTTTGTTTTTTGGGATTTTT
TGTTTGTTCGTTTTGGAGATGGGGTCTCACTCTTTCACCCAAGCTGGAGTGCAGTGGTGCGATCACAGCT
CACTGCAGCCTCGAACTCCTGGGCTCAAGCGGTCCTCTGGCCCCAGCCTCTCTAGTAGCTGGGAGTACAG
GTGCACACCACCACGCAAGGCTAATTTTTTTTTCTTTTGCCTTTTTGTAGAGAGACAAGTCGGGGCGGAC
AGGGGCAGTGGGGGCGCTGTGTCTCCCTGTATTGCCCAGCCTGGTCTCGAACTCCTGGGCTGAAGCGATC
CTCCTGCCTTGGCCTCCCAAAGTGCTAGGATTTCAGGTGTGAGCCATGAGCCACTGAGCTAGCAGCCAGA
TCTCGAGCCCGGGCTAGCACGCGTAAGAGCTCGGTACCTATCGATAGAGAAATGTTCTGGCACCTGCACT
TGCACTGGGGACAGCCTATTTTGCTAGTTTGTTTTGTTTCGTTTTGTTTTGATGGAGAGCGTATGT
